>Addgene plasmid #16816 | XE239 Fz1-ER | addgene partial sequence | sequence record 23402 | 16816 with CMV-F
GGGCTTTAGCAGAGCTCGTTTAGTGAACCGTCAGATCGCCTGGAGACGCCATCCACGCTGTTTTGACCTC
CATAGAAGACACCGGGACCGATCCAGCCTCCGGGGGATCTTGGTGGCGTGAAACTCCCGCACCTCTTCGG
CCAGCGAATTCAGGGTCCTGTGGACAGCTCACCTAGCTGCAATGGCTACAGGCTCCCGGACGTCCCTGCT
CCTGGCTTTTGGCCTGCTCTGCCTGCCCTGGCTTCAAGAGGGCAGTGCCTCTAGAGGAGTGCAGGTGGAG
ACTATCTCCCCAGGAGACGGGCGCACCTTCCCCAAGCGCGGCCAGACCTGCGTGGTGCACTACACCGGGA
TGCTTGAAGATGGAAAGAAAATGGATTCCTCCCGGGACAGAAACAAGCCCTTTAAGTTTATGCTAGGCAA
GCAGGAGGTGATCCGAGGCTGGGAAGAAGGGGTTGCCCAGATGAGTGTGGGTCAGAGAGCCAAACTGACT
ATATCTCCAGATTATGCCTATGGTGCCACTGGGCACCCAGGCATCATCCCACCACATGCCACTCTCGTCT
TCGATGTGGAGCTTCTAAAACTGGAAACTAGAGGAGTGCAGGTGGAGACTATCTCCCCAGGAGACGGGCG
CACCTTCCCCAAGCGCGGCCAGACCTGCGTGGTGCACTACACCGGGATGCTTGAAGATGGAAAGAAAATG
GATTCCTCCCGGGACAGAAACAAGCCCTTTAAGTTTATGCTAGGCAAGCAGGAAGTGATCCNAAGCTGGG
AAAAAGGGTTGCCCAGATGAGTGTGGGTCAAAA
