[The description below was written by a language model from this plasmid's Addgene catalogue record.]
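Description:
XE239 Fz1-ER is a pCS2+-based expression plasmid, catalogued as a Xenopus expression vector, that encodes a conditionally ER-retained form of rat Frizzled 1 (Fzd1). It is maintained in E. coli as a high-copy plasmid under ampicillin selection. The recorded backbone is about 4.1 kb and the insert about 4.2 kb, giving a total of roughly 8.25 kb according to the depositor's notes. Expression of the insert is driven by a CMV promoter. An SP6 primer is listed for sequencing from the 5′ side, consistent with the SP6 promoter that pCS2+ vectors usually carry for in vitro transcription of mRNA for embryo injection, although no feature table is provided to confirm individual elements.

The payload is a fusion protein in which an FKBP domain is placed at the amino terminus of Frizzled 1. According to the depositor, the fusion enters the endoplasmic reticulum and stays trapped there. Because Frizzled receptors associate in homo- and heteromeric complexes, the retained protein also holds endogenous Frizzleds in the ER and so behaves as a dominant negative. Adding a proprietary small-molecule ligand that binds the FKBP domain releases this block, allowing proteolytic removal of the domain, normal processing, and delivery of Frizzled 1 to the plasma membrane. The construct therefore provides a drug-switchable way to inhibit or restore Frizzled trafficking. It was used in work on Frizzled oligomerization and on ER trapping of wild-type receptor by a disease-associated Frizzled 4 mutant.
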