Addgene plasmid #16816: XE239 Fz1-ER
Depositing lab: Randall Moon. Depositing organization: University of Washington. Publication: Mutant Frizzled 4 associated with vitreoretinopathy traps wild-type Frizzled in the endoplasmic reticulum by oligomerization. Kaykas A, Yang-Snyder J, Héroux M, Shah KV, Bouvier M, Moon RT. Nat Cell Biol. 2004 Jan . 6(1):52-8. 10.1038/ncb1081 PubMed 14688793.
Backbone
  Vector backbone: pCS2+
  Backbone size w/o insert (bp): 4095
  Vector type: Xenopus Expression
Growth in bacteria
  Bacterial resistance: Ampicillin, 100 μg/mL
  Growth temperature: 37°C
  Growth strain: DH5alpha
  Copy number: High Copy
Gene/Insert
  Gene/Insert name: Fz1-ER (alt names: fz1; FZD1)
  Species: R. norvegicus (rat)
  Insert size (bp): 4156
  Entrez Gene: Fzd1
  Cloning method: Restriction Enzyme
  Sequencing primers: 5′ SP6
Terms and licenses: Academic/Nonprofit Terms; Industry Terms: Not Available to Industry
Depositor comments: This is a fusion protein consisting of a FKBP domain at the amino terminus of rat Frizzled 1. The expression of the protein is under the control of a CMV promoter. Once expressed the fusion protein enters the endoplasmic reticulum, where it remains trapped (and acts as a dominant negative Frizzled by trapping endogenous Frizzleds) unless one adds proprietary Ariad small molecule reagents that bind to and unfold the FKBP domain, allowing proteolysis and then processing and membrane targeting of the Frizzled 1. Note that the Frizzleds interact in a homo and heteromeric manner. Notes for Use: Construct is 8251bp, made 9/16/02 by Ajamete, and also called Fz1-ER/AKA pC4FZ1agg. Reference: A. Kaykas et al., 2004, Nature Cell Biology vol. 6, pp. 52-58.
How to cite: XE239 Fz1-ER was a gift from Randall Moon (Addgene plasmid # 16816 ; http://n2t.net/addgene:16816 ; RRID:Addgene_16816)
